Addgene plasmid #215050: EGFP-Cyclin D1
Purpose: Expresses EGFP-Cyclin D1 in mammalian cells from a retroviral vector.
Depositing lab: Michele Pagano. Depositing organization: NYU Grossman School of Medicine. Publication: CDK-independent role of D-type cyclins in regulating DNA mismatch repair. Rona G, Miwatani-Minter B, Zhang Q, Goldberg HV, Kerzhnerman MA, Howard JB, Simoneschi D, Lane E, Hobbs JW, Sassani E, Wang AA, Keegan S, Laverty DJ, Piett CG, Pongor LS, Xu ML, Andrade J, Thomas A, Sicinski P, Askenazi M, Ueberheide B, Fenyo D, Nagel ZD, Pagano M. Mol Cell. 2024 Feb 29:S1097-2765(24)00129-1. doi: 10.1016/j.molcel.2024.02.010. PubMed 38458201.
Backbone
  Vector backbone: pBABE
  Vector type: Mammalian Expression, Retroviral
  Selectable markers: Puromycin
Growth in bacteria
  Bacterial resistance: Ampicillin, 100 μg/mL
  Growth temperature: 37°C
  Growth strain: NEB Stable
  Copy number: High Copy
Gene/Insert
  Gene/Insert name: CCND1 (alt name: BCL1)
  Species: H. sapiens (human)
  Entrez Gene: CCND1 (a.k.a. BCL1, D11S287E, PRAD1, U21B31)
  Promoter: LTR
  Tag / fusion protein: EGFP (N terminal on insert)
  Cloning method: Unknown
  Sequencing primers: 5′ pBABE 5'; 3′ pBABE 3'
Terms and licenses: Academic/Nonprofit Terms; Industry Terms: Not Available to Industry
How to cite: EGFP-Cyclin D1 was a gift from Michele Pagano (Addgene plasmid # 215050 ; http://n2t.net/addgene:215050 ; RRID:Addgene_215050)
