[The description below was written by a language model from this plasmid's Addgene catalogue record and pLannotate feature annotations shown in this document.]
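Description:
EGFP-Cyclin D1 is a pBABE-based gammaretroviral vector for stable expression of a fluorescently tagged human cyclin D1 (CCND1, also known as BCL1 or PRAD1) in mammalian cells. In bacteria the roughly 6.7 kb plasmid is maintained through a high-copy ColE1/pUC-type origin and selected with ampicillin via the β-lactamase gene and its native promoter. A short lacI fragment annotated near the origin appears to be a backbone remnant with no functional role.

The viral cassette is bounded by Moloney murine leukemia virus long terminal repeats. Downstream of the 5′ LTR lie a packaging signal (annotated as an MESV Ψ fragment) and a truncated gag segment lacking its start codon, which together promote encapsidation of the genomic RNA when the plasmid is introduced into a packaging cell line that supplies the viral proteins in trans. The 5′ LTR also serves as the promoter for the payload, an EGFP coding sequence placed upstream of CCND1 so that EGFP forms an N-terminal fusion to cyclin D1. Behind this, an SV40 enhancer/early promoter drives puromycin N-acetyltransferase, allowing puromycin selection of transduced cells. The annotation tool labels a short segment just before the 3′ LTR as a ΔU3 fragment, but a full-length LTR follows directly, so the record does not indicate a self-inactivating design.

After integration, the construct allows cyclin D1 localisation and abundance to be followed by green fluorescence. The associated publication concerns a CDK-independent role of D-type cyclins in regulating DNA mismatch repair. The cloning method is not stated in the record.
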