Features (pLannotate 1.2.2; 13 found; start..end, strand, type, name):
      8..477     +  LTR            LTR: long terminal repeat from Moloney murine leukemia virus
    601..875     +  misc_feature   MESV Ψ (fragment): packaging signal of murine embryonic stem cell virus
    942..1358    +  CDS            gag (truncated): truncated Moloney murine leukemia virus (MMLV) gag gene lacking the start codon
   1399..2115    +  CDS            EGFP: EGFP is a basic (constitutively fluorescent) green fluorescent protein published in 1996, derived from Aequorea victoria. It is reported to be a rapidly-maturing weak dimer with moderate acid sensitivity.
   2137..3018    +  CDS            CCND1: CCND1_HUMAN - Also known as BCL1, PRAD1. Experimental evidence at protein level: Swiss-Prot protein existence level 1. Regulatory component of the cyclin D1-CDK4 (DC) complex that phosphorylates and inhibits members of the retinoblastoma (RB) protein family including RB1 and regulates the cell-cycle during G(1)/S transition. Phosphorylation of RB1 allows dissociation of the transcription factor E2F from the RB/E2F complex and the subsequent transcription of E2F target genes which are responsible for the progression through the G(1) phase. Hypophosphorylates RB1 in early G(1) phase. Cyclin D-CD
   3041..3370    +  promoter       SV40 promoter: SV40 enhancer and early promoter
   3380..3979    +  CDS            PuroR: puromycin N-acetyltransferase; pac from Streptomyces alboniger; confers resistance to puromycin
   4078..4199    +  LTR            3' LTR (ΔU3) (fragment): self-inactivating 3' long terminal repeat (LTR) from Moloney murine leukemia virus
   4200..4669    +  LTR            LTR: long terminal repeat from Moloney murine leukemia virus
   4735..4787    -  CDS            lacI (fragment): lac repressor; lacI; The lac repressor binds to the lac operator to inhibit transcription in E. coli. This inhibition can be relieved by adding lactose or isopropyl-β-D-thiogalactopyranoside (IPTG).
   4970..5558    -  rep_origin     ori: high-copy-number ColE1/pMB1/pBR322/pUC origin of replication
   5718..6578    -  CDS            AmpR: β-lactamase; bla; confers resistance to ampicillin, carbenicillin, and related antibiotics
   6579..6683    -  promoter       AmpR promoter: bla
>Addgene plasmid #215050 | EGFP-Cyclin D1 | addgene full sequence | sequence record 428732 | Addgene NGS Result
CTGCAGCCTGAATATGGGCCAAACAGGATATCTGTGGTAAGCAGTTCCTGCCCCGGCTCAGGGCCAAGAA
CAGATGGAACAGCTGAATATGGGCCAAACAGGATATCTGTGGTAAGCAGTTCCTGCCCCGGCTCAGGGCC
AAGAACAGATGGTCCCCAGATGCGGTCCAGCCCTCAGCAGTTTCTAGAGAACCATCAGATGTTTCCAGGG
TGCCCCAAGGACCTGAAATGACCCTGTGCCTTATTTGAACTAACCAATCAGTTCGCTTCTCGCTTCTGTT
CGCGCGCTTCTGCTCCCCGAGCTCAATAAAAGAGCCCACAACCCCTCACTCGGGGCGCCAGTCCTCCGAT
TGACTGAGTCGCCCGGGTACCCGTGTATCCAATAAACCCTCTTGCAGTTGCATCCGACTTGTGGTCTCGC
TGTTCCTTGGGAGGGTCTCCTCTGAGTGATTGACTACCCGTCAGCGGGGGTCTTTCATTTGGGGGCTCGT
CCGGGATCGGGAGACCCCTGCCCAGGGACCACCGACCCACCACCGGGAGGCAAGCTGGCCAGCAACTTAT
CTGTGTCTGTCCGATTGTCTAGTGTCTATGACTGATTTTATGCGCCTGCGTCGGTACTAGTTAGCTAACT
AGCTCTGTATCTGGCGGACCCGTGGTGGAACTGACGAGTTCTGAACACCCGGCCGCAACCCTGGGAGACG
TCCCAGGGACTTTGGGGGCCGTTTTTGTGGCCCGACCTGAGGAAGGGAGTCGATGTGGAATCCGACCCCG
TCAGGATATGTGGTTCTGGTAGGAGACGAGAACCTAAAACAGTTCCCGCCTCCGTCTGAATTTTTGCTTT
CGGTTTGGAACCGAAGCCGCGCGTCTTGTCTGCTGCAGCGCTGCAGCATCGTTCTGTGTTGTCTCTGTCT
GACTGTGTTTCTGTATTTGTCTGAAAATTAGGGCCAGACTGTTACCACTCCCTTAAGTTTGACCTTAGGT
CACTGGAAAGATGTCGAGCGGATCGCTCACAACCAGTCGGTAGATGTCAAGAAGAGACGTTGGGTTACCT
TCTGCTCTGCAGAATGGCCAACCTTTAACGTCGGATGGCCGCGAGACGGCACCTTTAACCGAGACCTCAT
CACCCAGGTTAAGATCAAGGTCTTTTCACCTGGCCCGCATGGACACCCAGACCAGGTCCCCTACATCGTG
ACCTGGGAAGCCTTGGCTTTTGACCCCCCTCCCTGGGTCAAGCCCTTTGTACACCCTAAGCCTCCGCCTC
CTCTTCCTCCATCCGCCCCGTCTCTCCCCCTTGAACCTCCTCGTTCGACCCCGCCTCGATCCTCCCTTTA
TCCAGCCCTCACTCCTTCTCTAGGCGCCGGCCGGATCCCAGTGTGGTGGTACGCTACCGGTCGCCACCAT
GGTGAGCAAGGGCGAGGAGCTGTTCACCGGGGTGGTGCCCATCCTGGTCGAGCTGGACGGCGACGTAAAC
GGCCACAAGTTCAGCGTGTCCGGCGAGGGCGAGGGCGATGCCACCTACGGCAAGCTGACCCTGAAGTTCA
TCTGCACCACCGGCAAGCTGCCCGTGCCCTGGCCCACCCTCGTGACCACCCTGACCTACGGCGTGCAGTG
CTTCAGCCGCTACCCCGACCACATGAAGCAGCACGACTTCTTCAAGTCCGCCATGCCCGAAGGCTACGTC
CAGGAGCGCACCATCTTCTTCAAGGACGACGGCAACTACAAGACCCGCGCCGAGGTGAAGTTCGAGGGCG
ACACCCTGGTGAACCGCATCGAGCTGAAGGGCATCGACTTCAAGGAGGACGGCAACATCCTGGGGCACAA
GCTGGAGTACAACTACAACAGCCACAACGTCTATATCATGGCCGACAAGCAGAAGAACGGCATCAAGGTG
AACTTCAAGATCCGCCACAACATCGAGGACGGCAGCGTGCAGCTCGCCGACCACTACCAGCAGAACACCC
CCATCGGCGACGGCCCCGTGCTGCTGCCCGACAACCACTACCTGAGCACCCAGTCCGCCCTGAGCAAAGA
CCCCAACGAGAAGCGCGATCACATGGTCCTGCTGGAGTTCGTGACCGCCGCCGGGATCACTCTCGGCATG
GACGAGCTGTACAAGTCCGGACTCAGATCCAGCAGCGAACACCAGCTCCTGTGCTGCGAAGTGGAAACCA
TCCGCCGCGCGTACCCCGATGCCAACCTCCTCAACGACCGGGTGCTGCGGGCCATGCTGAAGGCGGAGGA
GACCTGCGCGCCCTCGGTGTCCTACTTCAAATGTGTGCAGAAGGAGGTCCTGCCGTCCATGCGGAAGATC
GTCGCCACCTGGATGCTGGAGGTCTGCGAGGAACAGAAGTGCGAGGAGGAGGTCTTCCCGCTGGCCATGA
ACTACCTGGACCGCTTCCTGTCGCTGGAGCCCGTGAAAAAGAGCCGCCTGCAGCTGCTGGGGGCCACTTG
CATGTTCGTGGCCTCTAAGATGAAGGAGACCATCCCCCTGACGGCCGAGAAGCTGTGCATCTACACCGAC
AACTCCATCCGGCCCGAGGAGCTGCTGCAAATGGAGCTGCTCCTGGTGAACAAGCTCAAGTGGAACCTGG
CCGCAATGACCCCGCACGATTTCATTGAACACTTCCTCTCCAAAATGCCAGAGGCGGAGGAGAACAAACA
GATCATCCGCAAACACGCGCAGACCTTCGTTGCCCTCTGTGCCACAGATGTGAAGTTCATTTCCAATCCG
CCCTCCATGGTGGCAGCGGGGAGCGTGGTGGCCGCAGTGCAAGGCCTGAACCTGAGGAGCCCCAACAACT
TCCTGTCCTACTACCGCCTCACACGCTTCCTCTCCAGAGTGATCAAGTGTGACCCAGACTGCCTCCGGGC
CTGCCAGGAGCAGATCGAAGCCCTGCTGGAGTCAAGCCTGCGCCAGGCCCAGCAGAACATGGACCCCAAG
GCCGCCGAGGAGGAGGAAGAGGAGGAGGAGGAGGTGGACCTGGCTTGCACACCCACCGACGTGCGGGACG
TGGACATCTGACTCGAGTGCCCTGTGGAATGTGTGTCAGTTAGGGTGTGGAAAGTCCCCAGGCTCCCCAG
CAGGCAGAAGTATGCAAAGCATGCATCTCAATTAGTCAGCAACCAGGTGTGGAAAGTCCCCAGGCTCCCC
AGCAGGCAGAAGTATGCAAAGCATGCATCTCAATTAGTCAGCAACCATAGTCCCGCCCCTAACTCCGCCC
ATCCCGCCCCTAACTCCGCCCAGTTCCGCCCATTCTCCGCCCCATGGCTGACTAATTTTTTTTATTTATG
CAGAGGCCGAGGCCGCCTCGGCCTCTGAGCTATTCCAGAAGTAGTGAGGAGGCTTTTTTGGAGGCCTAGG
CTTTTGCAAAAAGCTTACCATGACCGAGTACAAGCCCACGGTGCGCCTCGCCACCCGCGACGACGTCCCC
AGGGCCGTACGCACCCTCGCCGCCGCGTTCGCCGACTACCCCGCCACGCGCCACACCGTCGATCCGGACC
GCCACATCGAGCGGGTCACCGAGCTGCAAGAACTCTTCCTCACGCGCGTCGGGCTCGACATCGGCAAGGT
GTGGGTCGCGGACGACGGCGCCGCGGTGGCGGTCTGGACCACGCCGGAGAGCGTCGAAGCGGGGGCGGTG
TTCGCCGAGATCGGCCCGCGCATGGCCGAGTTGAGCGGTTCCCGGCTGGCCGCGCAGCAACAGATGGAAG
GCCTCCTGGCGCCGCACCGGCCCAAGGAGCCCGCGTGGTTCCTGGCCACCGTCGGCGTCTCGCCCGACCA
CCAGGGCAAGGGTCTGGGCAGCGCCGTCGTGCTCCCCGGAGTGGAGGCGGCCGAGCGCGCCGGGGTGCCC
GCCTTCCTGGAGACCTCCGCGCCCCGCAACCTCCCCTTCTACGAGCGGCTCGGCTTCACCGTCACCGCCG
ACGTCGAGGTGCCCGAAGGACCGCGCACCTGGTGCATGACCCGCAAGCCCGGTGCCTGACGCCCGCCCCA
CGACCCGCAGCGCCCGACCGAAAGGAGCGCACGACCCCATGCATCGATAAAATAAAAGATTTTATTTAGT
CTCCAGAAAAAGGGGGGAATGAAAGACCCCACCTGTAGGTTTGGCAAGCTAGCTTAAGTAACGCCATTTT
GCAAGGCATGGAAAAATACATAACTGAGAATAGAGAAGTTCAGATCAAGGTCAGGAACAGATGGAACAGC
TGAATATGGGCCAAACAGGATATCTGTGGTAAGCAGTTCCTGCCCCGGCTCAGGGCCAAGAACAGATGGA
ACAGCTGAATATGGGCCAAACAGGATATCTGTGGTAAGCAGTTCCTGCCCCGGCTCAGGGCCAAGAACAG
ATGGTCCCCAGATGCGGTCCAGCCCTCAGCAGTTTCTAGAGAACCATCAGATGTTTCCAGGGTGCCCCAA
GGACCTGAAATGACCCTGTGCCTTATTTGAACTAACCAATCAGTTCGCTTCTCGCTTCTGTTCGCGCGCT
TCTGCTCCCCGAGCTCAATAAAAGAGCCCACAACCCCTCACTCGGGGCGCCAGTCCTCCGATTGACTGAG
TCGCCCGGGTACCCGTGTATCCAATAAACCCTCTTGCAGTTGCATCCGACTTGTGGTCTCGCTGTTCCTT
GGGAGGGTCTCCTCTGAGTGATTGACTACCCGTCAGCGGGGGTCTTTCACATGCAGCATGTATCAAAATT
AATTTGGTTTTTTTTCTTAAGTATTTACATTAAATGGCCATAGTTGCATTAATGAATCGGCCAACGCGCG
GGGAGAGGCGGTTTGCGTATTGGGCGCTCTTCCGCTTCCTCGCTCACTGACTCGCTGCGCTCGGTCGTTC
GGCTGCGGCGAGCGGTATCAGCTCACTCAAAGGCGGTAATACGGTTATCCACAGAATCAGGGGATAACGC
AGGAAAGAACATGTGAGCAAAAGGCCAGCAAAAGGCCAGGAACCGTAAAAAGGCCGCGTTGCTGGCGTTT
TTCCATAGGCTCCGCCCCCCTGACGAGCATCACAAAAATCGACGCTCAAGTCAGAGGTGGCGAAACCCGA
CAGGACTATAAAGATACCAGGCGTTTCCCCCTGGAAGCTCCCTCGTGCGCTCTCCTGTTCCGACCCTGCC
GCTTACCGGATACCTGTCCGCCTTTCTCCCTTCGGGAAGCGTGGCGCTTTCTCATAGCTCACGCTGTAGG
TATCTCAGTTCGGTGTAGGTCGTTCGCTCCAAGCTGGGCTGTGTGCACGAACCCCCCGTTCAGCCCGACC
GCTGCGCCTTATCCGGTAACTATCGTCTTGAGTCCAACCCGGTAAGACACGACTTATCGCCACTGGCAGC
AGCCACTGGTAACAGGATTAGCAGAGCGAGGTATGTAGGCGGTGCTACAGAGTTCTTGAAGTGGTGGCCT
AACTACGGCTACACTAGAAGAACAGTATTTGGTATCTGCGCTCTGCTGAAGCCAGTTACCTTCGGAAAAA
GAGTTGGTAGCTCTTGATCCGGCAAACAAACCACCGCTGGTAGCGGTGGTTTTTTTGTTTGCAAGCAGCA
GATTACGCGCAGAAAAAAAGGATCTCAAGAAGATCCTTTGATCTTTTCTACGGGGTCTGACGCTCAGTGG
AACGAAAACTCACGTTAAGGGATTTTGGTCATGAGATTATCAAAAAGGATCTTCACCTAGATCCTTTTGC
GGCCGCAAATCAATCTAAAGTATATATGAGTAAACTTGGTCTGACAGTTACCAATGCTTAATCAGTGAGG
CACCTATCTCAGCGATCTGTCTATTTCGTTCATCCATAGTTGCCTGACTCCCCGTCGTGTAGATAACTAC
GATACGGGAGGGCTTACCATCTGGCCCCAGTGCTGCAATGATACCGCGAGACCCACGCTCACCGGCTCCA
GATTTATCAGCAATAAACCAGCCAGCCGGAAGGGCCGAGCGCAGAAGTGGTCCTGCAACTTTATCCGCCT
CCATCCAGTCTATTAATTGTTGCCGGGAAGCTAGAGTAAGTAGTTCGCCAGTTAATAGTTTGCGCAACGT
TGTTGCCATTGCTACAGGCATCGTGGTGTCACGCTCGTCGTTTGGTATGGCTTCATTCAGCTCCGGTTCC
CAACGATCAAGGCGAGTTACATGATCCCCCATGTTGTGCAAAAAAGCGGTTAGCTCCTTCGGTCCTCCGA
TCGTTGTCAGAAGTAAGTTGGCCGCAGTGTTATCACTCATGGTTATGGCAGCACTGCATAATTCTCTTAC
TGTCATGCCATCCGTAAGATGCTTTTCTGTGACTGGTGAGTACTCAACCAAGTCATTCTGAGAATAGTGT
ATGCGGCGACCGAGTTGCTCTTGCCCGGCGTCAATACGGGATAATACCGCGCCACATAGCAGAACTTTAA
AAGTGCTCATCATTGGAAAACGTTCTTCGGGGCGAAAACTCTCAAGGATCTTACCGCTGTTGAGATCCAG
TTCGATGTAACCCACTCGTGCACCCAACTGATCTTCAGCATCTTTTACTTTCACCAGCGTTTCTGGGTGA
GCAAAAACAGGAAGGCAAAATGCCGCAAAAAAGGGAATAAGGGCGACACGGAAATGTTGAATACTCATAC
TCTTCCTTTTTCAATATTATTGAAGCATTTATCAGGGTTATTGTCTCATGAGCGGATACATATTTGAATG
TATTTAGAAAAATAAACAAATAGGGGTTCCGCGCACATTTCCCCGAAAAGTGCCAC
